Addgene plasmid #194374: pcDNA3_GCGR-NTEV-TCS-GV-2xHA
Purpose: Split TEV assays
Depositing lab: Michael Wehr. Depositing organization: Klinikum der Ludwig Maximilians-Universitaet Muenchen. Publication: Improved Split TEV GPCR beta-arrestin-2 Recruitment Assays via Systematic Analysis of Signal Peptide and beta-arrestin Binding Motif Variants. Wu Y, von Hauff IV, Jensen N, Rossner MJ, Wehr MC. Biosensors (Basel). 2022 Dec 29;13(1):48. doi: 10.3390/bios13010048. PubMed 36671883.
Backbone
  Vector backbone: pcDNA3
  Vector type: Mammalian Expression
Growth in bacteria
  Bacterial resistance: Ampicillin, 100 μg/mL
  Growth temperature: 37°C
  Growth strain: DH5alpha
  Copy number: High Copy
Gene/Insert
  Gene/Insert name: GCGR-NTEV-TCS-GV-2xHA
  Species: H. sapiens (human), Synthetic
  Entrez Gene: GCGR (a.k.a. GGR, GL-R, MVAH)
  Promoter: CMV
  Tag / fusion protein: 2xHA (C terminal on insert)
  Cloning method: Gateway Cloning
  Sequencing primers: 5′ CGCAAATGGGCGGTAGGCGTG; 3′ TAGAAGGCACAGTCGAGG
Terms and licenses: Academic/Nonprofit Terms; Industry Terms: Not Available to Industry
How to cite: pcDNA3_GCGR-NTEV-TCS-GV-2xHA was a gift from Michael Wehr (Addgene plasmid # 194374 ; http://n2t.net/addgene:194374 ; RRID:Addgene_194374)
