[The description below was written by a language model from this plasmid's Addgene catalogue record and pLannotate feature annotations shown in this document.]
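Description:
pcDNA3_GCGR-NTEV-TCS-GV-2xHA is an 8,274-nt mammalian expression plasmid on the pcDNA3 backbone, built by Gateway cloning for use in split TEV assays. It is propagated in E. coli as a high-copy plasmid through a ColE1/pUC-type origin with ampicillin selection (AmpR, β-lactamase), and it also carries an f1 origin. For mammalian cells, an SV40 promoter drives a neomycin/kanamycin phosphotransferase gene followed by an SV40 polyadenylation signal, the standard pcDNA3 cassette allowing G418 selection of stable transfectants.

The payload is a single fusion open reading frame driven by the CMV immediate-early enhancer and promoter and terminated by the bGH poly(A) signal, with flanking T7 and SP6 promoters from the backbone. The human glucagon receptor (GCGR), a G-protein coupled receptor, sits between attB1 and attB2 sites left by Gateway recombination. It is followed in turn by a fragment of tobacco etch virus protease (the N-terminal half, NTEV), a TEV cleavage site (TCS, named in the insert but not separately annotated), the artificial transcription factor GV composed of the GAL4 DNA-binding domain and the VP16 activation domain, and a C-terminal 2xHA tag, which the annotation software detects as a partial 3xHA match.

In the split TEV principle, the receptor-tethered NTEV fragment is inactive on its own. When a partner protein carrying the complementary TEV fragment is recruited to the activated receptor (β-arrestin-2, according to the associated publication title), protease activity is reconstituted, the cleavage site is cut, and GAL4-VP16 is released to activate a GAL4-responsive reporter. That reporter and the complementary fragment must be supplied on separate constructs. The HA tag allows detection of the fusion protein.
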