Features (pLannotate 1.2.2; 27 found; start..end, strand, type, name):
     28..80      -  misc_feature   bom (fragment): basis of mobility region from pBR322
    235..614     +  enhancer       CMV enhancer: human cytomegalovirus immediate early enhancer
    615..818     +  promoter       CMV promoter: human cytomegalovirus (CMV) immediate early promoter
    814..847     +  LTR            5' LTR (truncated) (fragment): truncated 5' long terminal repeat (LTR) from HIV-1
    863..881     +  promoter       T7 promoter: promoter for bacteriophage T7 RNA polymerase
    920..944     +  protein_bind   attB1: mutant version of attB; recombination site for the Gateway® BP reaction BP Clonase™
    950..2380    +  CDS            GCGR: GLR_HUMAN - Experimental evidence at protein level: Swiss-Prot protein existence level 1. G-protein coupled receptor for glucagon that plays a central role in the regulation of blood glucose levels and glucose homeostasis. Regulates the rate of hepatic glucose production by promoting glycogen hydrolysis and gluconeogenesis. Plays an important role in mediating the responses to fasting. Ligand binding causes a conformation change that triggers signaling via guanine nucleotide-binding proteins (G proteins) and modulates the activity of down-stream effectors, such as adenylate cyclase. Promotes a
   2382..2406    -  protein_bind   attB2: mutant version of attB; recombination site for the Gateway® BP reaction BP Clonase™
   2444..2794    +  CDS            TEV protease (fragment): tobacco etch virus protease (Kapust et al., 2001)
   2867..3307    +  CDS            GAL4 DNA binding domain: DNA binding domain of the GAL4 transcriptional activator; Saccharomyces cerevisiae GAL4 (truncated)
   3521..3754    +  CDS            VP16 AD: transcriptional activation domain of herpes simplex virus protein VP16 (Triezenberg et al., 1988; Cousens et al., 1989); UL48
   3758..3814    +  CDS            3xHA (fragment): three tandem HA epitope tags
   3827..3845    -  promoter       SP6 promoter: promoter for bacteriophage SP6 RNA polymerase
   3871..4095    +  polyA_signal   bGH poly(A) signal: bovine growth hormone polyadenylation signal
   4099..4120    +  promoter       SV40 promoter (fragment): SV40 enhancer and early promoter
   4141..4569    +  rep_origin     f1 ori (sequence partly withheld): f1 bacteriophage origin of replication; arrow indicates direction of (+) strand synthesis
   4583..4912    +  promoter       SV40 promoter: SV40 enhancer and early promoter
   4979..5770    +  CDS            neo: KKA2_KLEPN - Also known as kan, nptII. Experimental evidence at protein level: Swiss-Prot protein existence level 1. Resistance to kanamycin, neomycin, paromomycin, ribostamycin, butirosin and gentamicin B. From Klebsiella pneumoniae.
   5794..5952    +  CDS            ble (fragment): BLE_KLEPN - Experimental evidence at protein level: Swiss-Prot protein existence level 1. Binding protein with a strong affinity to the bleomycin family of antibiotics. Binds to CL990; an antimitotic-antibiotic compound. From Klebsiella pneumoniae.
   5947..6068    +  polyA_signal   SV40 poly(A) signal: SV40 polyadenylation signal
   6141..6157    -  protein_bind   lac operator: The lac repressor binds to the lac operator to inhibit transcription in E. coli. This inhibition can be relieved by adding lactose or isopropyl-β-D-thiogalactopyranoside (IPTG). lac repressor encoded by lacI
   6165..6195    -  promoter       lac promoter: promoter for the E. coli lac operon
   6210..6231    -  protein_bind   CAP binding site: CAP binding activates transcription in the presence of cAMP. E. coli catabolite activator protein
   6244..6336    -  CDS            lacI (fragment): lac repressor; lacI; The lac repressor binds to the lac operator to inhibit transcription in E. coli. This inhibition can be relieved by adding lactose or isopropyl-β-D-thiogalactopyranoside (IPTG).
   6519..7107    -  rep_origin     ori: high-copy-number ColE1/pMB1/pBR322/pUC origin of replication
   7278..8138    -  CDS            AmpR: β-lactamase; bla; confers resistance to ampicillin, carbenicillin, and related antibiotics
   8139..8243    -  promoter       AmpR promoter: bla
>Addgene plasmid #194374 | pcDNA3_GCGR-NTEV-TCS-GV-2xHA | addgene full sequence | sequence record 381566 | Addgene NGS Result
GACGGATCGGGAGATCTCCCGATCCCCTATGGTGCACTCTCAGTACAATCTGCTCTGATGCCGCATAGTT
AAGCCAGTATCTGCTCCCTGCTTGTGTGTTGGAGGTCGCTGAGTAGTGCGCGAGCAAAATTTAAGCTACA
ACAAGGCAAGGCTTGACCGACAATTGCATGAAGAATCTGCTTAGGGTTAGGCGTTTTGCGCTGCTTCGCG
ATGTACGGGCCAGATATACGCGTTGACATTGATTATTGACTAGTTATTAATAGTAATCAATTACGGGGTC
ATTAGTTCATAGCCCATATATGGAGTTCCGCGTTACATAACTTACGGTAAATGGCCCGCCTGGCTGACCG
CCCAACGACCCCCGCCCATTGACGTCAATAATGACGTATGTTCCCATAGTAACGCCAATAGGGACTTTCC
ATTGACGTCAATGGGTGGAGTATTTACGGTAAACTGCCCACTTGGCAGTACATCAAGTGTATCATATGCC
AAGTACGCCCCCTATTGACGTCAATGACGGTAAATGGCCCGCCTGGCATTATGCCCAGTACATGACCTTA
TGGGACTTTCCTACTTGGCAGTACATCTACGTATTAGTCATCGCTATTACCATGGTGATGCGGTTTTGGC
AGTACATCAATGGGCGTGGATAGCGGTTTGACTCACGGGGATTTCCAAGTCTCCACCCCATTGACGTCAA
TGGGAGTTTGTTTTGGCACCAAAATCAACGGGACTTTCCAAAATGTCGTAACAACTCCGCCCCATTGACG
CAAATGGGCGGTAGGCGTGTACGGTGGGAGGTCTATATAAGCAGAGCTCTCTGGCTAACTAGAGAACCCA
CTGCTTACTGGCTTATCGAAATTAATACGACTCACTATAGGGAGACCCAAGCTTGGTACCGAGCTCGGAT
CCCACATCAACAAGTTTGTACAAAAAAGCAGGCTCCACCATGCCCCCCTGCCAGCCACAGCGACCCCTGC
TGCTGTTGCTGCTGCTGCTGGCCTGCCAGCCACAGGTCCCCTCCGCTCAGGTGATGGACTTCCTGTTTGA
GAAGTGGAAGCTCTACGGTGACCAGTGTCACCACAACCTGAGCCTGCTGCCCCCTCCCACGGAGCTGGTG
TGCAACAGAACCTTCGACAAGTATTCCTGCTGGCCGGACACCCCCGCCAATACCACGGCCAACATCTCCT
GCCCCTGGTACCTGCCTTGGCACCACAAAGTGCAACACCGCTTCGTGTTCAAGAGATGCGGGCCCGACGG
TCAGTGGGTGCGTGGACCCCGGGGGCAGCCTTGGCGTGATGCCTCCCAGTGCCAGATGGATGGCGAGGAG
ATTGAGGTCCAGAAGGAGGTGGCCAAGATGTACAGCAGCTTCCAGGTGATGTACACAGTGGGCTACAGCC
TGTCCCTGGGGGCCCTGCTCCTCGCCTTGGCCATCCTGGGGGGCCTCAGCAAGCTGCACTGCACCCGCAA
TGCCATCCACGCGAATCTGTTTGCGTCCTTCGTGCTGAAAGCCAGCTCCGTGCTGGTCATTGATGGGCTG
CTCAGGACCCGCTACAGCCAGAAAATTGGCGACGACCTCAGTGTCAGCACCTGGCTCAGTGATGGAGCGG
TGGCTGGCTGCCGTGTGGCCGCGGTGTTCATGCAATATGGCATCGTGGCCAACTACTGCTGGCTGCTGGT
GGAGGGCCTGTACCTGCACAACCTGCTGGGCCTGGCCACCCTCCCCGAGAGGAGCTTCTTCAGCCTCTAC
CTGGGCATCGGCTGGGGTGCCCCCATGCTGTTCGTCGTCCCCTGGGCAGTGGTCAAGTGTCTGTTCGAGA
ACGTCCAGTGCTGGACCAGCAATGACAACATGGGCTTCTGGTGGATCCTGCGGTTCCCCGTCTTCCTGGC
CATCCTGATCAACTTCTTCATCTTCGTCCGCATCGTTCAGCTGCTCGTGGCCAAGCTGCGGGCACGGCAG
ATGCACCACACAGACTACAAGTTCCGGCTGGCCAAGTCCACGCTGACCCTCATCCCTCTGCTGGGCGTCC
ACGAAGTGGTCTTCGCCTTCGTGACGGACGAGCACGCCCAGGGCACCCTGCGCTCCGCCAAGCTCTTCTT
CGACCTCTTCCTCAGCTCCTTCCAGGGCCTGCTGGTGGCTGTCCTCTACTGCTTCCTCAACAAGGAGGTG
CAGTCGGAGCTGCGGCGGCGTTGGCACCGCTGGCGCCTGGGCAAAGTGCTATGGGAGGAGCGGAACACCA
GCAACCACAGGGCCTCATCTTCGCCCGGCCACGGCCCTCCCAGCAAGGAGCTGCAGTTTGGGAGGGGTGG
TGGCAGCCAGGATTCATCTGCGGAGACCCCCTTGGCTGGTGGCCTCCCTAGATTGGCTGAGAGCCCCTTC
GACCCAGCTTTCTTGTACAAAGTGGTTGATGTCGGAGGTGGAGGTAGCGGAGGTGGAGGTAGCGGAGAGA
GCTTGTTTAAGGGACCACGTGATTACAACCCGATATCGAGCACCATTTGTCATTTGACGAATGAATCTGA
TGGGCACACAACATCGTTGTATGGTATTGGATTTGGTCCCTTCATCATTACAAACAAGCACTTGTTTCGT
CGCAATAATGGAACACTGTTGGTCCAATCACTACATGGTGTATTCAAGGTCAAGGACACCACGACTTTGC
AACAACACCTCATTGATGGGAGGGACATGATGATTATTCGCATGCCTAAGGATTTCCCACCATTTCCTCA
AAAGCTGAAATTTAGAGAGCCACAAAGGGAAGAGCGCATATGTCTTGTGACAACCAACTTCCAAGCTCCC
GAGAACCTGTACTTCCAGGGTTCTAGAGAACAGAAGCTGATCTCAGAAGAGGATCTGGCCCGGGCCATGA
AGCTACTGTCTTCTATCGAACAAGCATGCGATATTTGCCGACTTAAAAAGCTCAAGTGCTCCAAAGAAAA
ACCGAAGTGCGCCAAGTGTCTGAAGAACAACTGGGAGTGTCGCTACTCTCCCAAAACCAAAAGGTCTCCG
CTGACTAGGGCACATCTGACAGAAGTGGAATCAAGGCTAGAAAGACTGGAACAGCTATTTCTACTGATTT
TTCCTCGAGAAGACCTTGACATGATTTTGAAAATGGATTCTTTACAGGATATAAAAGCATTGTTAACAGG
ATTATTTGTACAAGATAATGTGAATAAAGATGCCGTCACAGATAGATTGGCTTCAGTGGAGACTGATATG
CCTCTAACATTGAGACAGCATAGAATAAGTGCGACATCATCATCGGAAGAGAGTAGTAACAAAGGTCAAA
GACAGTTGACTGTATCGCCGGAATTCCCGGGGATCAGCTTGATAATTCGATTCACCATGCCCAAGAAGAA
GAGGAAGGTGGCGTACAGCCGCGCGCGTACGAAAAACAATTACGGGTCTACCATCGAGGGCCTGCTCGAT
CTCCCGGACGACGACGCCCCCGAAGAGGCGGGGCTGGCGGCTCCGCGCCTGTCCTTTCTCCCCGCGGGAC
ACACGCGCAGACTGTCGACGGCCCCCCCGACCGATGTCAGCCTGGGGGACGAGCTCCACTTAGACGGCGA
GGACGTCGCGATGGCGCATGCCGACGCGCTAGACGATTTCGATCTGGACATGTTGGGGGACGGGGATTCC
CCGGGTCCGGGATTTACCCCCCACGACTCCGCCCCCTACGGCGCTCTGGATATGGCCGACTTCGAGTTTG
AGCAGATGTTTACCGATGCCCTTGGAATTGACGAGTACGGTGGGGGCTACCCATACGATGTTCCTGACTA
TGCGGGCTATCCCTATGACGTCCCGGACTATGCATGAGGGCCCTATTCTATAGTGTCACCTAAATGCTAG
AGCTCGCTGATCAGCCTCGACTGTGCCTTCTAGTTGCCAGCCATCTGTTGTTTGCCCCTCCCCCGTGCCT
TCCTTGACCCTGGAAGGTGCCACTCCCACTGTCCTTTCCTAATAAAATGAGGAAATTGCATCGCATTGTC
TGAGTAGGTGTCATTCTATTCTGGGGGGTGGGGTGGGGCAGGACAGCAAGGGGGAGGATTGGGAAGACAA
TAGCAGGCATGCTGGGGATGCGGTGGGCTCTATGGCTTCTGAGGCGGAAAGAACCAGCTGGGGCTCTAGG
GGGTATCCCC
[124 nt withheld, positions 4141-4264]
C
[91 nt withheld, positions 4266-4356]
A
[49 nt withheld, positions 4358-4406]
CCTTTGACGTTGGAGTCCACGTTCTTT
[37 nt withheld, positions 4434-4470]
ACCCTATCTCGGTCTATTCTTTTGATTTATAAGGGATTTTGCCGATTTCGGCCTATTGGTTAAAAAATGA
GCTGATTTAACAAAAATTTAACGCGAATTAATTCTGTGGAATGTGTGTCAGTTAGGGTGTGGAAAGTCCC
CAGGCTCCCCAGCAGGCAGAAGTATGCAAAGCATGCATCTCAATTAGTCAGCAACCAGGTGTGGAAAGTC
CCCAGGCTCCCCAGCAGGCAGAAGTATGCAAAGCATGCATCTCAATTAGTCAGCAACCATAGTCCCGCCC
CTAACTCCGCCCATCCCGCCCCTAACTCCGCCCAGTTCCGCCCATTCTCCGCCCCATGGCTGACTAATTT
TTTTTATTTATGCAGAGGCCGAGGCCGCCTCTGCCTCTGAGCTATTCCAGAAGTAGTGAGGAGGCTTTTT
TGGAGGCCTAGGCTTTTGCAAAAAGCTCCCGGGAGCTTGTATATCCATTTTCGGATCTGATCAAGAGACA
GGATGAGGATCGTTTCGCATGATTGAACAAGATGGATTGCACGCAGGTTCTCCGGCCGCTTGGGTGGAGA
GGCTATTCGGCTATGACTGGGCACAACAGACAATCGGCTGCTCTGATGCCGCCGTGTTCCGGCTGTCAGC
GCAGGGGCGCCCGGTTCTTTTTGTCAAGACCGACCTGTCCGGTGCCCTGAATGAACTGCAGGACGAGGCA
GCGCGGCTATCGTGGCTGGCCACGACGGGCGTTCCTTGCGCAGCTGTGCTCGACGTTGTCACTGAAGCGG
GAAGGGACTGGCTGCTATTGGGCGAAGTGCCGGGGCAGGATCTCCTGTCATCTCACCTTGCTCCTGCCGA
GAAAGTATCCATCATGGCTGATGCAATGCGGCGGCTGCATACGCTTGATCCGGCTACCTGCCCATTCGAC
CACCAAGCGAAACATCGCATCGAGCGAGCACGTACTCGGATGGAAGCCGGTCTTGTCGATCAGGATGATC
TGGACGAAGAGCATCAGGGGCTCGCGCCAGCCGAACTGTTCGCCAGGCTCAAGGCGCGCATGCCCGACGG
CGAGGATCTCGTCGTGACCCATGGCGATGCCTGCTTGCCGAATATCATGGTGGAAAATGGCCGCTTTTCT
GGATTCATCGACTGTGGCCGGCTGGGTGTGGCGGACCGCTATCAGGACATAGCGTTGGCTACCCGTGATA
TTGCTGAAGAGCTTGGCGGCGAATGGGCTGACCGCTTCCTCGTGCTTTACGGTATCGCCGCTCCCGATTC
GCAGCGCATCGCCTTCTATCGCCTTCTTGACGAGTTCTTCTGAGCGGGACTCTGGGGTTCGAAATGACCG
ACCAAGCGACGCCCAACCTGCCATCACGAGATTTCGATTCCACCGCCGCCTTCTATGAAAGGTTGGGCTT
CGGAATCGTTTTCCGGGACGCCGGCTGGATGATCCTCCAGCGCGGGGATCTCATGCTGGAGTTCTTCGCC
CACCCCAACTTGTTTATTGCAGCTTATAATGGTTACAAATAAAGCAATAGCATCACAAATTTCACAAATA
AAGCATTTTTTTCACTGCATTCTAGTTGTGGTTTGTCCAAACTCATCAATGTATCTTATCATGTCTGTAT
ACCGTCGACCTCTAGCTAGAGCTTGGCGTAATCATGGTCATAGCTGTTTCCTGTGTGAAATTGTTATCCG
CTCACAATTCCACACAACATACGAGCCGGAAGCATAAAGTGTAAAGCCTGGGGTGCCTAATGAGTGAGCT
AACTCACATTAATTGCGTTGCGCTCACTGCCCGCTTTCCAGTCGGGAAACCTGTCGTGCCAGCTGCATTA
ATGAATCGGCCAACGCGCGGGGAGAGGCGGTTTGCGTATTGGGCGCTCTTCCGCTTCCTCGCTCACTGAC
TCGCTGCGCTCGGTCGTTCGGCTGCGGCGAGCGGTATCAGCTCACTCAAAGGCGGTAATACGGTTATCCA
CAGAATCAGGGGATAACGCAGGAAAGAACATGTGAGCAAAAGGCCAGCAAAAGGCCAGGAACCGTAAAAA
GGCCGCGTTGCTGGCGTTTTTCCATAGGCTCCGCCCCCCTGACGAGCATCACAAAAATCGACGCTCAAGT
CAGAGGTGGCGAAACCCGACAGGACTATAAAGATACCAGGCGTTTCCCCCTGGAAGCTCCCTCGTGCGCT
CTCCTGTTCCGACCCTGCCGCTTACCGGATACCTGTCCGCCTTTCTCCCTTCGGGAAGCGTGGCGCTTTC
TCATAGCTCACGCTGTAGGTATCTCAGTTCGGTGTAGGTCGTTCGCTCCAAGCTGGGCTGTGTGCACGAA
CCCCCCGTTCAGCCCGACCGCTGCGCCTTATCCGGTAACTATCGTCTTGAGTCCAACCCGGTAAGACACG
ACTTATCGCCACTGGCAGCAGCCACTGGTAACAGGATTAGCAGAGCGAGGTATGTAGGCGGTGCTACAGA
GTTCTTGAAGTGGTGGCCTAACTACGGCTACACTAGAAGAACAGTATTTGGTATCTGCGCTCTGCTGAAG
CCAGTTACCTTCGGAAAAAGAGTTGGTAGCTCTTGATCCGGCAAACAAACCACCGCTGGTAGCGGTGGTT
TTTTTGTTTGCAAGCAGCAGATTACGCGCAGAAAAAAAGGATCTCAAGAAGATCCTTTGATCTTTTCTAC
GGGGTCTGACGCTCAGTGGAACGAAAACTCACGTTAAGGGATTTTGGTCATGAGATTATCAAAAAGGATC
TTCACCTAGATCCTTTTAAATTAAAAATGAAGTTTTAAATCAATCTAAAGTATATATGAGTAAACTTGGT
CTGACAGTTACCAATGCTTAATCAGTGAGGCACCTATCTCAGCGATCTGTCTATTTCGTTCATCCATAGT
TGCCTGACTCCCCGTCGTGTAGATAACTACGATACGGGAGGGCTTACCATCTGGCCCCAGTGCTGCAATG
ATACCGCGAGACCCACGCTCACCGGCTCCAGATTTATCAGCAATAAACCAGCCAGCCGGAAGGGCCGAGC
GCAGAAGTGGTCCTGCAACTTTATCCGCCTCCATCCAGTCTATTAATTGTTGCCGGGAAGCTAGAGTAAG
TAGTTCGCCAGTTAATAGTTTGCGCAACGTTGTTGCCATTGCTACAGGCATCGTGGTGTCACGCTCGTCG
TTTGGTATGGCTTCATTCAGCTCCGGTTCCCAACGATCAAGGCGAGTTACATGATCCCCCATGTTGTGCA
AAAAAGCGGTTAGCTCCTTCGGTCCTCCGATCGTTGTCAGAAGTAAGTTGGCCGCAGTGTTATCACTCAT
GGTTATGGCAGCACTGCATAATTCTCTTACTGTCATGCCATCCGTAAGATGCTTTTCTGTGACTGGTGAG
TACTCAACCAAGTCATTCTGAGAATAGTGTATGCGGCGACCGAGTTGCTCTTGCCCGGCGTCAATACGGG
ATAATACCGCGCCACATAGCAGAACTTTAAAAGTGCTCATCATTGGAAAACGTTCTTCGGGGCGAAAACT
CTCAAGGATCTTACCGCTGTTGAGATCCAGTTCGATGTAACCCACTCGTGCACCCAACTGATCTTCAGCA
TCTTTTACTTTCACCAGCGTTTCTGGGTGAGCAAAAACAGGAAGGCAAAATGCCGCAAAAAAGGGAATAA
GGGCGACACGGAAATGTTGAATACTCATACTCTTCCTTTTTCAATATTATTGAAGCATTTATCAGGGTTA
TTGTCTCATGAGCGGATACATATTTGAATGTATTTAGAAAAATAAACAAATAGGGGTTCCGCGCACATTT
CCCCGAAAAGTGCCACCTGACGTC
